Addgene plasmid #162466: pPEG
Purpose: (Empty Backbone) Entry vector for gRNA insertion in plant prime editing expression vector
Depositing lab: Adam Bogdanove. Depositing organization: Cornell University. Publication: Spelling Changes and Fluorescent Tagging With Prime Editing Vectors for Plants. Wang L, Kaya HB, Zhang N, Rai R, Willmann MR, Carpenter SCD, Read AC, Martin F, Fei Z, Leach JE, Martin GB, Bogdanove AJ. Front Genome Ed. 2021 Mar 4;3:617553. doi: 10.3389/fgeed.2021.617553. eCollection 2021. PubMed 34713247.
Backbone
  Vector backbone: pCR8
  Backbone manufacturer: ThermoFisher
  Backbone size (bp): 2817
  Vector type: entry vector for gRNA
  Promoter: CmYLCV
Growth in bacteria
  Bacterial resistance: Spectinomycin, 50 μg/mL
  Growth temperature: 37°C
  Growth strain: DH5alpha
  Copy number: High Copy
Gene/Insert
  Cloning method: Restriction Enzyme
  Sequencing primers: 5′ M13 forward; 3′ T7
Terms and licenses: Academic/Nonprofit Terms; Industry Terms: Not Available to Industry
Depositor comments: promoter and other sequence data from Cermak 2017 paper. A Multipurpose Toolkit to Enable Advanced Genome Engineering in Plants. Cermak, T. Curtin, S. J., Gil-Humanes, J., Cegan, R., Kono, T. J. Y., Konecna, E., Belanto, J. J., Starker, C. G., Mathre, J. W., Greenstein, R. L., Voytas, D. F. Plant Cell. 2017; 29(6):1196-1217. Please visit https://www.biorxiv.org/content/10.1101/2020.07.16.206276v1 for bioRxiv preprint.
How to cite: pPEG was a gift from Adam Bogdanove (Addgene plasmid # 162466 ; http://n2t.net/addgene:162466 ; RRID:Addgene_162466)
