[The description below was written by a language model from this plasmid's Addgene catalogue record and pLannotate feature annotations shown in this document.]
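Description:
pPEG is a Gateway-compatible entry vector built on the pCR8 backbone, deposited as an empty backbone into which guide RNA sequences are cloned for a plant prime editing system. It is propagated in E. coli from a high-copy ColE1/pUC-type origin and selected with spectinomycin through the aadA (SmR) aminoglycoside adenylyltransferase gene. The short fragments annotated as GmR, the Pc integron promoter, lacI and lacZα are backbone remnants rather than functional parts. rrnB T1 and T2 terminators lie upstream of the cloning region, where they insulate it from read-through transcription in bacteria.

The payload sits between attL1 and attL2, so the finished guide cassette can be moved by an LR recombination reaction into an attR-bearing destination vector, which the record describes as a plant prime editing expression vector. The catalogue lists the promoter as CmYLCV (Cestrum yellow leaf curling virus), a strong Pol II plant promoter. The automated annotation does not label it, but an unannotated stretch of about 500 bp between attL1 and the first tRNA is where it would be expected. Downstream, the cassette contains a tRNA, the Streptococcus pyogenes Cas9 guide RNA scaffold, a second tRNA, and the Arabidopsis HSP18.2 terminator. This layout matches the tRNA-processing strategy, in which endogenous tRNA-processing enzymes excise the flanking tRNAs from a Pol II transcript and release a discrete guide RNA. Guide-specific sequences are inserted by restriction enzyme cloning, though the record does not name the sites.

The depositor sequence and the repository's sequencing result are both 3,898 nt and carry the same features in the same order, differing only in where numbering starts.
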