Features (pLannotate 1.2.2; 15 found; start..end, strand, type, name):
     33..132     +  protein_bind   attL1: mutant version of attL; recombination site for the Gateway® LR reaction LR Clonase™
    636..706     +  ncRNA          tRNA: Accession: RF00005 - tRNA
    731..806     +  misc_RNA       gRNA scaffold: guide RNA scaffold for the Streptococcus pyogenes CRISPR/Cas9 system
    812..882     +  ncRNA          tRNA: Accession: RF00005 - tRNA
    895..1143    +  terminator     HSP terminator: efficient transcription terminator from the Arabidopsis thaliana heat shock protein 18.2 gene (Nagaya et al., 2010)
   1241..1340    -  protein_bind   attL2: mutant version of attL; recombination site for the Gateway® LR reaction LR Clonase™
   1358..1376    -  promoter       T7 promoter: promoter for bacteriophage T7 RNA polymerase
   1566..1589    +  promoter       Pc promoter (fragment): intI1 (promoter lies within the coding sequence); class 1 integron promoter
   1765..1821    +  CDS            GmR (fragment): gentamycin acetyltransferase; aacC1; confers resistance to gentamycin
   1828..2619    +  CDS            SmR: aminoglycoside adenylyltransferase (Murphy, 1985); aadA; confers resistance to spectinomycin and streptomycin
   2712..3300    +  rep_origin     ori: high-copy-number ColE1/pMB1/pBR322/pUC origin of replication
   3483..3575    +  CDS            lacI (fragment): lac repressor; lacI; The lac repressor binds to the lac operator to inhibit transcription in E. coli. This inhibition can be relieved by adding lactose or isopropyl-β-D-thiogalactopyranoside (IPTG).
   3630..3657    -  terminator     rrnB T2 terminator: transcription terminator T2 from the E. coli rrnB gene
   3789..3832    +  terminator     rrnB T1 terminator: Escherichia coli rrnB; transcription terminator T1 from the E. coli rrnB gene
   3879..17      -  CDS            lacZα (fragment) (across the origin): LacZα fragment of β-galactosidase; lacZ fragment
>Addgene plasmid #162466 | pPEG | depositor full sequence | sequence record 316059 | pPEG sequence 3898 bps
GTAAAACGACGGCCAGTCTTAAGCTCGGGCCCCAAATAATGATTTTATTTTGACTGATAGTGACCTGTTC
GTTGCAACAAATTGATGAGCAATGCTTTTTTATAATGCCAACTTTGTACAAAAAAGCAGGCTCCGGAATT
CACCTGCCAGGGGACCTGGCAGACATACTGTCCCACAAATGAAGATGGAATCTGTAAAAGAAAACGCGTG
AAATAATGCGTCTGACAAAGGTTAGGTCGGCTGCCTTTAATCAATACCAAAGTGGTCCCTACCACGATGG
AAAAACTGTGCAGTCGGTTTGGCTTTTTCTGACGAACAAATAAGATTCGTGGCCGACAGGTGGGGGTCCA
CCATGTGAAGGCATCTTCAGACTCCAATAATGGAGCAATGACGTAAGGGCTTACGAAATAAGTAAGGGTA
GTTTGGGAAATGTCCACTCACCCGTCAGTCTATAAATACTTAGCCCCTCCCTCATTGTTAAGGGAGCAAA
ATCTCAGAGAGATAGTCCTAGAGAGAGAAAGAGAGCAAGTAGCCTAGAAGTAGTCAAGGCGGCGAAGTAT
TCAGGCACGTGGCCAGGAAGAAGAAAAGCCAAGACGACGAAAACAGGTAAGAGCTAAGCTTCGCATGCAG
AACAAAGCACCAGTGGTCTAGTGGTAGAATAGTACCCTGCCACGGTACAGACCCGGGTTCGATTCCCGGC
TGGTGCAAGAGACCAAGACGTCAGGTCTCAGTTTTAGAGCTAGAAATAGCAAGTTAAAATAAGGCTAGTC
CGTTATCAACTTGAAAAAGTGGCACCGAGTCGGTGCAACAAAGCACCAGTGGTCTAGTGGTAGAATAGTA
CCCTGCCACGGTACAGACCCGGGTTCGATTCCCGGCTGGTGCAGTCGATCAAGATATGAAGATGAAGATG
AAATATTTGGTGTGTCAAATAAAAAGCTTGTGTGCTTAAGTTTGTGTTTTTTTCTTGGCTTGTTGTGTTA
TGAATTTGTGGCTTTTTCTAATATTAAATGAATGTAAGATCACATTATAATGAATAAACAAATGTTTCTA
TAATCCATTGTGAATGTTTTGTTGGATCTCTTCTGCAGCATATAACTACTGTATGTGCTATGGTATGGAC
TATGGAATATGATTAAAGATAAGAACTCGCGCGTAGTCCTCGGTAATATCGCAGAACAAAAGTACCTGAT
ATCGAGTGTACTTCAAGTCACACCGGCGAGTGACTAGCAGGTGGAATTCGACCCAGCTTTCTTGTACAAA
GTTGGCATTATAAAAAATAATTGCTCATCAATTTGTTGCAACGAACAGGTCACTATCAGTCAAAATAAAA
TCATTATTTGCCATCCAGCTGATATCCCCTATAGTGAGTCGTATTACATGGTCATAGCTGTTTCCTGGCA
GCTCTGGCCCGTGTCTCAAAATCTCTGATGTTACATTGCACAAGATAAAAATATATCATCATGCCTCCTC
TAGACCAGCCAGGACAGAAATGCCTCGACTTCGCTGCTGCCCAAGGTTGCCGGGTGACGCACACCGTGGA
AACGGATGAAGGCACGAACCCAGTGGACATAAGCCTGTTCGGTTCGTAAGCTGTAATGCAAGTAGCGTAT
GCGCTCACGCAACTGGTCCAGAACCTTGACCGAACGCAGCGGTGGTAACGGCGCAGTGGCGGTTTTCATG
GCTTGTTATGACTGTTTTTTTGGGGTACAGTCTATGCCTCGGGCATCCAAGCAGCAAGCGCGTTACGCCG
TGGGTCGATGTTTGATGTTATGGAGCAGCAACGATGTTACGCAGCAGGGCAGTCGCCCTAAAACAAAGTT
AAACATCATGAGGGAAGCGGTGATCGCCGAAGTATCGACTCAACTATCAGAGGTAGTTGGCGTCATCGAG
CGCCATCTCGAACCGACGTTGCTGGCCGTACATTTGTACGGCTCCGCAGTGGATGGCGGCCTGAAGCCAC
ACAGTGATATTGATTTGCTGGTTACGGTGACCGTAAGGCTTGATGAAACAACGCGGCGAGCTTTGATCAA
CGACCTTTTGGAAACTTCGGCTTCCCCTGGAGAGAGCGAGATTCTCCGCGCTGTAGAAGTCACCATTGTT
GTGCACGACGACATCATTCCGTGGCGTTATCCAGCTAAGCGCGAACTGCAATTTGGAGAATGGCAGCGCA
ATGACATTCTTGCAGGTATCTTCGAGCCAGCCACGATCGACATTGATCTGGCTATCTTGCTGACAAAAGC
AAGAGAACATAGCGTTGCCTTGGTAGGTCCAGCGGCGGAGGAACTCTTTGATCCGGTTCCTGAACAGGAT
CTATTTGAGGCGCTAAATGAAACCTTAACGCTATGGAACTCGCCGCCCGACTGGGCTGGCGATGAGCGAA
ATGTAGTGCTTACGTTGTCCCGCATTTGGTACAGCGCAGTAACCGGCAAAATCGCGCCGAAGGATGTCGC
TGCCGACTGGGCAATGGAGCGCCTGCCGGCCCAGTATCAGCCCGTCATACTTGAAGCTAGACAGGCTTAT
CTTGGACAAGAAGAAGATCGCTTGGCCTCGCGCGCAGATCAGTTGGAAGAATTTGTCCACTACGTGAAAG
GCGAGATCACCAAGGTAGTCGGCAAATAACCCTCGAGCCACCCATGACCAAAATCCCTTAACGTGAGTTA
CGCGTCGTTCCACTGAGCGTCAGACCCCGTAGAAAAGATCAAAGGATCTTCTTGAGATCCTTTTTTTCTG
CGCGTAATCTGCTGCTTGCAAACAAAAAAACCACCGCTACCAGCGGTGGTTTGTTTGCCGGATCAAGAGC
TACCAACTCTTTTTCCGAAGGTAACTGGCTTCAGCAGAGCGCAGATACCAAATACTGTCCTTCTAGTGTA
GCCGTAGTTAGGCCACCACTTCAAGAACTCTGTAGCACCGCCTACATACCTCGCTCTGCTAATCCTGTTA
CCAGTGGCTGCTGCCAGTGGCGATAAGTCGTGTCTTACCGGGTTGGACTCAAGACGATAGTTACCGGATA
AGGCGCAGCGGTCGGGCTGAACGGGGGGTTCGTGCACACAGCCCAGCTTGGAGCGAACGACCTACACCGA
ACTGAGATACCTACAGCGTGAGCATTGAGAAAGCGCCACGCTTCCCGAAGGGAGAAAGGCGGACAGGTAT
CCGGTAAGCGGCAGGGTCGGAACAGGAGAGCGCACGAGGGAGCTTCCAGGGGGAAACGCCTGGTATCTTT
ATAGTCCTGTCGGGTTTCGCCACCTCTGACTTGAGCGTCGATTTTTGTGATGCTCGTCAGGGGGGCGGAG
CCTATGGAAAAACGCCAGCAACGCGGCCTTTTTACGGTTCCTGGCCTTTTGCTGGCCTTTTGCTCACATG
TTCTTTCCTGCGTTATCCCCTGATTCTGTGGATAACCGTATTACCGCCTTTGAGTGAGCTGATACCGCTC
GCCGCAGCCGAACGACCGAGCGCAGCGAGTCAGTGAGCGAGGAAGCGGAAGAGCGCCCAATACGCAAACC
GCCTCTCCCCGCGCGTTGGCCGATTCATTAATGCAGCTGGCACGACAGGTTTCCCGACTGGAAAGCGGGC
AGTGAGCGCAACGCAATTAATACGCGTACCGCTAGCCAGGAAGAGTTTGTAGAAACGCAAAAAGGCCATC
CGTCAGGATGGCCTTCTGCTTAGTTTGATGCCTGGCAGTTTATGGCGGGCGTCCTGCCCGCCACCCTCCG
GGCCGTTGCTTCACAACGTTCAAATCCGCTCCCGGCGGATTTGTCCTACTCAGGAGAGCGTTCACCGACA
AACAACAGATAAAACGAAAGGCCCAGTCTTCCGACTGAGCCTTTCGTTTTATTTGATGCCTGGCAGTTCC
CTACTCTCGCGTTAACGCTAGCATGGATGTTTTCCCAGTCACGACGTT
