Features (pLannotate 1.2.2; 15 found; start..end, strand, type, name):
    586..656     +  ncRNA          tRNA: Accession: RF00005 - tRNA
    681..756     +  misc_RNA       gRNA scaffold: guide RNA scaffold for the Streptococcus pyogenes CRISPR/Cas9 system
    762..832     +  ncRNA          tRNA: Accession: RF00005 - tRNA
    845..1093    +  terminator     HSP terminator: efficient transcription terminator from the Arabidopsis thaliana heat shock protein 18.2 gene (Nagaya et al., 2010)
   1191..1290    -  protein_bind   attL2: mutant version of attL; recombination site for the Gateway® LR reaction LR Clonase™
   1308..1326    -  promoter       T7 promoter: promoter for bacteriophage T7 RNA polymerase
   1516..1539    +  promoter       Pc promoter (fragment): intI1 (promoter lies within the coding sequence); class 1 integron promoter
   1715..1771    +  CDS            GmR (fragment): gentamycin acetyltransferase; aacC1; confers resistance to gentamycin
   1778..2569    +  CDS            SmR: aminoglycoside adenylyltransferase (Murphy, 1985); aadA; confers resistance to spectinomycin and streptomycin
   2662..3250    +  rep_origin     ori: high-copy-number ColE1/pMB1/pBR322/pUC origin of replication
   3433..3525    +  CDS            lacI (fragment): lac repressor; lacI; The lac repressor binds to the lac operator to inhibit transcription in E. coli. This inhibition can be relieved by adding lactose or isopropyl-β-D-thiogalactopyranoside (IPTG).
   3580..3607    -  terminator     rrnB T2 terminator: transcription terminator T2 from the E. coli rrnB gene
   3739..3782    +  terminator     rrnB T1 terminator: Escherichia coli rrnB; transcription terminator T1 from the E. coli rrnB gene
   3829..3865    -  CDS            lacZα (fragment): LacZα fragment of β-galactosidase; lacZ fragment
   3881..82      +  protein_bind   attL1 (across the origin): mutant version of attL; recombination site for the Gateway® LR reaction LR Clonase™
>Addgene plasmid #162466 | pPEG | addgene full sequence | sequence record 324566 | Addgene NGS Result
TGACTGATAGTGACCTGTTCGTTGCAACAAATTGATGAGCAATGCTTTTTTATAATGCCAACTTTGTACA
AAAAAGCAGGCTCCGGAATTCACCTGCCAGGGGACCTGGCAGACATACTGTCCCACAAATGAAGATGGAA
TCTGTAAAAGAAAACGCGTGAAATAATGCGTCTGACAAAGGTTAGGTCGGCTGCCTTTAATCAATACCAA
AGTGGTCCCTACCACGATGGAAAAACTGTGCAGTCGGTTTGGCTTTTTCTGACGAACAAATAAGATTCGT
GGCCGACAGGTGGGGGTCCACCATGTGAAGGCATCTTCAGACTCCAATAATGGAGCAATGACGTAAGGGC
TTACGAAATAAGTAAGGGTAGTTTGGGAAATGTCCACTCACCCGTCAGTCTATAAATACTTAGCCCCTCC
CTCATTGTTAAGGGAGCAAAATCTCAGAGAGATAGTCCTAGAGAGAGAAAGAGAGCAAGTAGCCTAGAAG
TAGTCAAGGCGGCGAAGTATTCAGGCACGTGGCCAGGAAGAAGAAAAGCCAAGACGACGAAAACAGGTAA
GAGCTAAGCTTCGCATGCAGAACAAAGCACCAGTGGTCTAGTGGTAGAATAGTACCCTGCCACGGTACAG
ACCCGGGTTCGATTCCCGGCTGGTGCAAGAGACCAAGACGTCAGGTCTCAGTTTTAGAGCTAGAAATAGC
AAGTTAAAATAAGGCTAGTCCGTTATCAACTTGAAAAAGTGGCACCGAGTCGGTGCAACAAAGCACCAGT
GGTCTAGTGGTAGAATAGTACCCTGCCACGGTACAGACCCGGGTTCGATTCCCGGCTGGTGCAGTCGATC
AAGATATGAAGATGAAGATGAAATATTTGGTGTGTCAAATAAAAAGCTTGTGTGCTTAAGTTTGTGTTTT
TTTCTTGGCTTGTTGTGTTATGAATTTGTGGCTTTTTCTAATATTAAATGAATGTAAGATCACATTATAA
TGAATAAACAAATGTTTCTATAATCCATTGTGAATGTTTTGTTGGATCTCTTCTGCAGCATATAACTACT
GTATGTGCTATGGTATGGACTATGGAATATGATTAAAGATAAGAACTCGCGCGTAGTCCTCGGTAATATC
GCAGAACAAAAGTACCTGATATCGAGTGTACTTCAAGTCACACCGGCGAGTGACTAGCAGGTGGAATTCG
ACCCAGCTTTCTTGTACAAAGTTGGCATTATAAAAAATAATTGCTCATCAATTTGTTGCAACGAACAGGT
CACTATCAGTCAAAATAAAATCATTATTTGCCATCCAGCTGATATCCCCTATAGTGAGTCGTATTACATG
GTCATAGCTGTTTCCTGGCAGCTCTGGCCCGTGTCTCAAAATCTCTGATGTTACATTGCACAAGATAAAA
ATATATCATCATGCCTCCTCTAGACCAGCCAGGACAGAAATGCCTCGACTTCGCTGCTACCCAAGGTTGC
CGGGTGACGCACACCGTGGAAACGGATGAAGGCACGAACCCAGTGGACATAAGCCTGTTCGGTTCGTAAG
CTGTAATGCAAGTAGCGTATGCGCTCACGCAACTGGTCCAGAACCTTGACCGAACGCAGCGGTGGTAACG
GCGCAGTGGCGGTTTTCATGGCTTGTTATGACTGTTTTTTTGGGGTACAGTCTATGCCTCGGGCATCCAA
GCAGCAAGCGCGTTACGCCGTGGGTCGATGTTTGATGTTATGGAGCAGCAACGATGTTACGCAGCAGGGC
AGTCGCCCTAAAACAAAGTTAAACATTATGAGGGAAGCGGTGATCGCCGAAGTATCGACTCAACTATCAG
AGGTAGTTGGCGTCATCGAGCGCCATCTCGAACCGACGTTGCTGGCCGTACATTTGTACGGCTCCGCAGT
GGATGGCGGCCTGAAGCCACACAGTGATATTGATTTGCTGGTTACGGTGACCGTAAGGCTTGATGAAACA
ACGCGGCGAGCTTTGATCAACGACCTTTTGGAAACTTCGGCTTCCCCTGGAGAGAGCGAGATTCTCCGCG
CTGTAGAAGTCACCATTGTTGTGCACGACGACATCATTCCGTGGCGTTATCCAGCTAAGCGCGAACTGCA
ATTTGGAGAATGGCAGCGCAATGACATTCTTGCAGGTATCTTCGAGCCAGCCACGATCGACATTGATCTG
GCTATCTTGCTGACAAAAGCAAGAGAACATAGCGTTGCCTTGGTAGGTCCAGCGGCGGAGGAACTCTTTG
ATCCGGTTCCTGAACAGGATCTATTTGAGGCGCTAAATGAAACCTTAACGCTATGGAACTCGCCGCCCGA
CTGGGCTGGCGATGAGCGAAATGTAGTGCTTACGTTGTCCCGCATTTGGTACAGCGCAGTAACCGGCAAA
ATCGCGCCGAAGGATGTCGCTGCCGACTGGGCAATGGAGCGCCTGCCGGCCCAGTATCAGCCCGTCATAC
TTGAAGCTAGACAGGCTTATCTTGGACAAGAAGAAGATCGCTTGGCCTCGCGCGCAGATCAGTTGGAAGA
ATTTGTCCACTACGTGAAAGGCGAGATCACCAAGGTAGTCGGCAAATAACCCTCGAGCCACCCATGACCA
AAATCCCTTAACGTGAGTTACGCGTCGTTCCACTGAGCGTCAGACCCCGTAGAAAAGATCAAAGGATCTT
CTTGAGATCCTTTTTTTCTGCGCGTAATCTGCTGCTTGCAAACAAAAAAACCACCGCTACCAGCGGTGGT
TTGTTTGCCGGATCAAGAGCTACCAACTCTTTTTCCGAAGGTAACTGGCTTCAGCAGAGCGCAGATACCA
AATACTGTTCTTCTAGTGTAGCCGTAGTTAGGCCACCACTTCAAGAACTCTGTAGCACCGCCTACATACC
TCGCTCTGCTAATCCTGTTACCAGTGGCTGCTGCCAGTGGCGATAAGTCGTGTCTTACCGGGTTGGACTC
AAGACGATAGTTACCGGATAAGGCGCAGCGGTCGGGCTGAACGGGGGGTTCGTGCACACAGCCCAGCTTG
GAGCGAACGACCTACACCGAACTGAGATACCTACAGCGTGAGCTATGAGAAAGCGCCACGCTTCCCGAAG
GGAGAAAGGCGGACAGGTATCCGGTAAGCGGCAGGGTCGGAACAGGAGAGCGCACGAGGGAGCTTCCAGG
GGGAAACGCCTGGTATCTTTATAGTCCTGTCGGGTTTCGCCACCTCTGACTTGAGCGTCGATTTTTGTGA
TGCTCGTCAGGGGGGCGGAGCCTATGGAAAAACGCCAGCAACGCGGCCTTTTTACGGTTCCTGGCCTTTT
GCTGGCCTTTTGCTCACATGTTCTTTCCTGCGTTATCCCCTGATTCTGTGGATAACCGTATTACCGCCTT
TGAGTGAGCTGATACCGCTCGCCGCAGCCGAACGACCGAGCGCAGCGAGTCAGTGAGCGAGGAAGCGGAA
GAGCGCCCAATACGCAAACCGCCTCTCCCCGCGCGTTGGCCGATTCATTAATGCAGCTGGCACGACAGGT
TTCCCGACTGGAAAGCGGGCAGTGAGCGCAACGCAATTAATACGCGTACCGCTAGCCAGGAAGAGTTTGT
AGAAACGCAAAAAGGCCATCCGTCAGGATGGCCTTCTGCTTAGTTTGATGCCTGGCAGTTTATGGCGGGC
GTCCTGCCCGCCACCCTCCGGGCCGTTGCTTCACAACGTTCAAATCCGCTCCCGGCGGATTTGTCCTACT
CAGGAGAGCGTTCACCGACAAACAACAGATAAAACGAAAGGCCCAGTCTTCCGACTGAGCCTTTCGTTTT
ATTTGATGCCTGGCAGTTCCCTACTCTCGCGTTAACGCTAGCATGGATGTTTTCCCAGTCACGACGTTGT
AAAACGACGGCCAGTCTTAAGCTCGGGCCCCAAATAATGATTTTATTT
